>Addgene plasmid #193411 | pNC-CFP-C | addgene full sequence | sequence record 379669 | Addgene NGS Result
CATGGAGTCAAAGATTCAAATAGAGGACCTAACAGAACTCGCCGTAAAGACTGGCGAACAGTTCATACAG
AGTCTCTTACGACTCAATGACAAGAAGAAAATCTTCGTCAACATGGTGGAGCACGACACACTTGTCTACT
CCAAAAATATCAAAGATACAGTCTCAGAAGACCAAAGGGCAATTGAGACTTTTCAACAAAGGGTAATATC
CGGAAACCTCCTCGGATTCCATTGCCCAGCTATCTGTCACTTTATTGTGAAGATAGTGGAAAAGGAAGGT
GGCTCCTACAAATGCCATCATTGCGATAAAGGAAAGGCCATCGTTGAAGATGCCTCTGCCGACAGTGGTC
CCAAAGATGGACCCCCACCCACGAGGAGCATCGTGGAAAAAGAAGACGTTCCAACCACGTCTTCAAAGCA
AGTGGATTGATGTGATATCTCCACTGACGTAAGGGATGACGCACAATCCCACTATCCTTCGCAAGACCCT
TCCTCTATATAAGGAAGTTCATTTCATTTGGAGAGAACACGGGGGACTCTTGACAGTGGTCTCTGTCCAG
TCCTGGCCTCGTCGGCCATTCTCGACTAAGTTGGCAGCATCACCCGACGCACTTTGCGCCGAATAAATAC
CTGTGACGGAAGATCACTTCGCAGAATAAATAAATCCTGGTGTCCCTGTTGATACCGGGAAGCCCTGGGC
CAACTTTTGGCGAAAATGAGACGTTGATCGGCACGTAAGAGGTTCCAACTTTCACCATAATGAAATAAGA
TCACTACCGGGCGTATTTTTTGAGTTATCGAGATTTTCAGGAGCTAAGGAAGCTAAACTTTTGCTGACGA
GAACAGGGACTGGTGAAATGCAGTTTAAGGTTTACACCTATAAAAGAGAGAGCCGTTATCGTCTGTTTGT
GGATGTACAGAGTGATATTATTGACACGCCTGGGCGACGGATGGTGATCCCCCTGGCCAGTGCACGTCTG
CTGTCAGATAAAGTCTCCCGTGAACTTTACCCGGTGGTGCATATCGGGGATGAAAGCTGGCGCATGATGA
CCACCGATATGGCCAGTGTGCCGGTATCCGTTATCGGGGAAGAAGTGGCTGATCTCAGCCACCGCGAAAA
TGACATCAAAAACGCCATTAACCTGATGTTCTGGGGAATATAAATGTCAGGCTCCCTTATACACAGGGCC
AGTCTGGCCACTTGTGGTCTGCTGAGACCGATGGTGAGCAAGGGCGAGGACCTGTTCACCGGGGTGGTGC
CCATCCTGGTCGAGCTGGACGGCGACGTAAACGGCCACAAGTTCAGCGTGTCCGGCGAGGGCGAGGGCGA
TGCCACCTACGGCAAGCTGACCCTGAAGTTCATCTGCACCACCGGCAAGCTGCCCGTGCCCTGGCCCACC
CTCGTGACCACCCTGACCTGGGGCGTGCAGTGCTTCAGCCGCTACCCCGACCACATGAAGCAGCACGACT
TCTTCAAGTCCGCCATGCCCGAAGGCTACGTCCAGGAGCGCACCATCTTCTTCAAGGACGACGGCAACTA
CAAGACCCGCGCCGAGGTGAAGTTCGAGGGCGACACCCTGGTGAACCGCATCGAGCTGAAGGGCATCGAC
TTCAAGGAGGACGGCAACATCCTGGGGCACAAGCTGGAGTACAACTACATCAGCCACAACGTCTATATCA
CCGCCGACAAGCAGAAGAACGGCATCAAGGCCAACTTCAAGATCCGCCACAACATCGAGGACGGCAGCGT
GCAGCTCGCCGACCACTACCAGCAGAACACCCCCATCGGCGACGGCCCCGTGCTGCTGCCCGACAACCAC
TACCTGAGCACCCAGTCCGCCCTGAGCAAAGACCCCAACGAGAAGCGCGATCACATGGTCCTGCTGGAGT
TCGTGACCGCCGCCGGGATCACTCTCGGCATGGACGAGCTGTACAAGTGAGGTGACCAGCTCGAATTTCC
CCGATCGTTCAAACATTTGGCAATAAAGTTTCTTAAGATTGAATCCTGTTGCCGGTCTTGCGATGATTAT
CATATAATTTCTGTTGAATTACGTTAAGCATGTAATAATTAACATGTAATGCATGACGTTATTTATGAGA
TGGGTTTTTATGATTAGAGTCCCGCAATTATACATTTAATACGCGATAGAAAACAAAATATAGCGCGCAA
ACTAGGATAAATTATCGCGCGCGGTGTCATCTATGTTACTAGATCGGGCCTGCAGCCCGGGGGATCCACT
AGTTCTAGAGCGGCCGCCACCGCGGTGGAGCTCCAGCTTTTGTTCCCTTTAGTGAGGGTTAATTGCGCGC
TTGGCGTAATCATGGTCATAGCTGTTTCCTGTGTGAAATTGTTATCCGCTCACAATTCCACACAACATAC
GAGCCGGAAGCATAAAGTGTAAAGCCTGGGGTGCCTAATGAGTGAGCTAACTCACATTAATTGCGTTGCG
CTCACTGCCCGCTTTCCAGTCGGGAAACCTGTCGTGCCAGCTGCATTAATGAATCGGCCAACGCGCGGGG
AGAGGCGGTTTGCGTATTGGGCGCTCTTCCGCTTCCTCGCTCACTGACTCGCTGCGCTCGGTCGTTCGGC
TGCGGCGAGCGGTATCAGCTCACTCAAAGGCGGTAATACGGTTATCCACAGAATCAGGGGATAACGCAGG
AAAGAACATGAAGGCCTTGACAGGATATATTGGCGGGTAAACTAAGTCGCTGTATGTGTTTGTTTGAGAT
CTCATGTGAGCAAAAGGCCAGCAAAAGGCCAGGAACCGTAAAAAGGCCGCGTTGCTGGCGTTTTTCCATA
GGCTCCGCCCCCCTGACGAGCATCACAAAAATCGACGCTCAAGTCAGAGGTGGCGAAACCCGACAGGACT
ATAAAGATACCAGGCGTTTCCCCCTGGAAGCTCCCTCGTGCGCTCTCCTGTTCCGACCCTGCCGCTTACC
GGATACCTGTCCGCCTTTCTCCCTTCGGGAAGCGTGGCGCTTTCTCATAGCTCACGCTGTAGGTATCTCA
GTTCGGTGTAGGTCGTTCGCTCCAAGCTGGGCTGTGTGCACGAACCCCCCGTTCAGCCCGACCGCTGCGC
CTTATCCGGTAACTATCGTCTTGAGTCCAACCCGGTAAGACACGACTTATCGCCACTGGCAGCAGCCACT
GGTAACAGGATTAGCAGAGCGAGGTATGTAGGCGGTGCTACAGAGTTCTTGAAGTGGTGGCCTAACTACG
GCTACACTAGAAGAACAGTATTTGGTATCTGCGCTCTGCTGAAGCCAGTTACCTTCGGAAGAAGAGTTGG
TAGCTCTTGATCCGGCAAACAAACCACCGCTGGTAGCGGTGGTTTTTTTGTTTGCAAGCAGCAGATTACG
CGCAGAAAAAAAGGATCTCAAGAAGATCCTTTGATCTTTTCTACGGGGTCTGACGCTCAGTGGAACGAAA
ACTCACGTTAAGGGATTTTGGTCATGAGATTATCAAAAAGGATCTTCACCTAGATCCTTTTAAATTAAAA
ATGAAGTTTTAAATCAATCTAAAGTATATATGTGTAACATTGGTCTAGTGATTAGAAAAACTCATCGAGC
ATCAAATGAAACTGCAATTTATTCATATCAGGATTATCAATACCATATTTTTGAAAAAGCCGTTTCTGTA
ATGAAGGAGAAAACTCACCGAGGCAGTTCCATAGGATGGCAAGATCCTGGTATCGGTCTGCGATTCCGAC
TCGTCCAACATCAATACAACCTATTAATTTCCCCTCGTCAAAAATAAGGTTATCAAGTGAGAAATCACCA
TGAGTGACGACTGAATCCGGTGAGAATGGCAAAAGTTTATGCATTTCTTTCCAGACTTGTTCAACAGGCC
AGCCATTACGCTCGTCATCAAAATCACTCGCATCAACCAAACCGTTATTCATTCGTGATTGCGCCTGAGC
GAGACGAAATACGCGATCGCTGTTAAAAGGACAATTACAAACAGGAATCGAATGCAACCGGCGCAGGAAC
ACTGCCAGCGCATCAACAATATTTTCACCTGAATCAGGATATTCTTCTAATACCTGGAATGCTGTTTTCC
CTGGGATCGCAGTGGTGAGTAACCATGCATCATCAGGAGTACGGATAAAATGCTTGATGGTCGGAAGAGG
CATAAATTCCGTCAGCCAGTTTAGTCTGACCATCTCATCTGTAACATCATTGGCAACGCTACCTTTGCCA
TGTTTCAGAAACAACTCTGGCGCATCGGGCTTCCCATACAATCGGTAGATTGTCGCACCTGATTGCCCGA
CATTATCGCGAGCCCATTTATACCCATATAAATCAGCATCCATGTTGGAATTTAATCGCGGCCTTGAGCA
AGACGTTTCCCGTTGAATATGGCTCATAACACCCCTTGTATTACTGTTTATGTAAGCAGACAGTTTTATT
GTTCATGATGATATATTTTTATCTTGTGCAATGTAACATCAGAGATTTTGAGACACAACGTGGCTTTGTT
GAATAAATCGAACTTTTGCTGAGTTGAAGGATCAGATCACGCATCTTCCCGACAACGCAGACCGTTCCGT
GGCAAAGCAAAAGTTCAAAATCACCAACTGGTCCACCTACAACAAAGCTCTCATCAACCGTGGCTCCCTC
ACTTTCTGGCTGGATGATGGGGCGATTCAGGCGATCCCCATCCAACAGCCCGCCGTCGAGCGGGCTTTTT
TATCCCCGGAAGCCTGTGGATAGAGGGTAGTTATCCACGTGAAACCGCTAATGCCCCGCAAAGCCTTGAT
TCACGGGGCTTTCCGGCCCGCTCCAAAAACTATCCACGTGAAATCGCTAATCAGGGTACGTGAAATCGCT
AATCGGAGTACGTGAAATCGCTAATAAGGTCACGTGAAATCGCTAATCAAAAAGGCACGTGAGAACGCTA
ATAGCCCTTTCAGATCAACAGCTTGCAAACACCCCTCGCTCCGGCAAGTAGTTACAGCAAGTAGTATGTT
CAATTAGCTTTTCAATTATGAATATATATATCAATTATTGGTCGCCCTTGGCTTGTGGACAATGCGCTAC
GCGCACCGGCTCCGCCCGTGGACAACCGCAAGCGGTTGCCCACCGTCGAGCGCCTTTGCCCACAACCCGG
CGGCCGGCCGCAACAGATCGTTTTATAAATTTTTTTTTTTGAAAAAGAAAAAGCCCGAAAGGCGGCAACC
TCTCGGGCTTCTGGATTTCCGATCCCCGGAATTAGATCTTGGCAGGATATATTGTGGTGTAACGTTAACA
TTAACGCTTACAATTTCCATTCGCCATTCAGGCTGCGCAACTGTTGGGAAGGGCGATCGGTGCGGGCCTC
TTCGCTATTACGCCAGCTGGCGAAAGGGGGATGTGCTGCAAGGCGATTAAGTTGGGTAACGCCAGGGTTT
TCCCAGTCACGACGTTGTAAAACGACGGCCAGTGAGCGCGCGTAATACGACTCACTATAGGGCGAATTGG
GTACCGGGCCCCCCCTCGAGGTCGACGGTATCGATA
Features (pLannotate 1.2.2; 21 found; start..end, strand, type, name):
    184..525     +  promoter       CaMV 35S promoter: strong constitutive promoter from cauliflower mosaic virus
    725..827     +  promoter       cat promoter: promoter of the E. coli cat gene encoding chloramphenicol acetyltransferase
    858..1160    +  CDS            ccdB: CCDB_ECOLI - Also known as G, letB, letD. Experimental evidence at protein level: Swiss-Prot protein existence level 1. Toxic component of a type II toxin-antitoxin (TA) system, functioning in plasmid maintainence. Responsible for the post- segregational killing (PSK) of plasmid-free cells, also referred to as a plasmid addiction system. Half-life of over 2 hours. Cell killing by CcdB is accompanied by filamentation, defects in chromosome and plasmid segregation, defects in cell division, formation of anucleate cells, decreased DNA synthesis and plasmid loss. Interferes with the activity of DN
   1221..1938    +  CDS            ECFP (fragment): enhanced CFP mammalian codon-optimized
   1963..2215    +  terminator     NOS terminator: nopaline synthase terminator and poly(A) signal
   2219..2273    -  misc_feature   MCS (fragment): pBluescript multiple cloning site
   2286..2304    -  promoter       T3 promoter: promoter for bacteriophage T3 RNA polymerase
   2349..2365    -  protein_bind   lac operator: The lac repressor binds to the lac operator to inhibit transcription in E. coli. This inhibition can be relieved by adding lactose or isopropyl-β-D-thiogalactopyranoside (IPTG). lac repressor encoded by lacI
   2373..2403    -  promoter       lac promoter: promoter for the E. coli lac operon
   2418..2439    -  protein_bind   CAP binding site: CAP binding activates transcription in the presence of cAMP. E. coli catabolite activator protein
   2452..2544    -  CDS            lacI (fragment): lac repressor; lacI; The lac repressor binds to the lac operator to inhibit transcription in E. coli. This inhibition can be relieved by adding lactose or isopropyl-β-D-thiogalactopyranoside (IPTG).
   2546..2670    -  rep_origin     RSF ori (fragment): Plasmids containing the RSF 1030 origin of replication can be propagated in E. coli cells that contain additional plasmids with compatible origins.
   2678..2702    +  misc_feature   RB T-DNA repeat: right border repeat from nopaline C58 T-DNA
   2793..3381    -  rep_origin     ori: high-copy-number ColE1/pMB1/pBR322/pUC origin of replication
   3552..4367    -  CDS            KanR: aminoglycoside phosphotransferase; aph(3')-Ia; confers resistance to kanamycin in bacteria or G418 (Geneticin®) in eukaryotes
   4552..4653    +  CDS            TRA2_ECOLX (fragment): Protein predicted: Swiss-Prot protein existence level 4. Required for transposition of transposon Tn903. From Escherichia coli.
   4658..5093    +  rep_origin     pSa ori: origin of replication from bacterial plasmid pSa
   5220..5242    +  misc_feature   LB T-DNA repeat: left border repeat from nopaline C58 T-DNA (truncated)
   5270..5425    -  CDS            lacZα (fragment): LacZα fragment of β-galactosidase; lacZ fragment
   5433..5451    +  promoter       T7 promoter: promoter for bacteriophage T7 RNA polymerase
   5460..5496    -  misc_feature   MCS (fragment): pBluescript multiple cloning site
