[The description below was written by a language model from this plasmid's Addgene catalogue record and pLannotate feature annotations shown in this document.]
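Description:
pNC-CFP-C is an empty plant expression backbone built on the small pGreen binary vector and designed for Nimble Cloning, intended for studying protein subcellular localization in plants. The roughly 5.5 kb plasmid is maintained at high copy in E. coli through a ColE1/pUC-type origin and selected with kanamycin via an aph(3')-Ia gene. It also carries the pSa origin, which in pGreen-type vectors supports replication in Agrobacterium when the replicase is provided in trans from a helper plasmid. Left and right T-DNA border repeats of the nopaline C58 type flank the expression cassette, so the cassette can be delivered to plant cells by Agrobacterium. No plant selectable marker is annotated within the T-DNA. Remnants of pBluescript-derived sequence (lacZα fragment, lac promoter and operator, T3 and T7 promoters, polylinker fragments) are also present.

The cassette begins with the constitutive CaMV 35S promoter, followed by the "NC frame", a cloning cassette in which ccdB is driven by the bacterial cat promoter. Next come an ECFP coding sequence and the NOS terminator. Because CcdB is toxic to ordinary E. coli strains, the empty vector must be propagated in a ccdB-tolerant strain. When a gene of interest replaces the NC frame, the toxin gene is lost, which provides negative selection against uncut or non-recombinant plasmid in standard hosts. The depositor's note "NC frame-CFP" and the feature order indicate that an inserted coding sequence sits upstream of CFP. This should yield a protein carrying cyan fluorescent protein at its C-terminus, expressed from 35S, for imaging localization in plant cells. The record lists no insert, consistent with its status as a destination vector in a high-throughput plant gene function vector series.
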