Addgene plasmid #193411: pNC-CFP-C
Purpose: (Empty Backbone) Nimble cloning-compatible vector for protein subcellular localization in plants
Depositing lab: Pu Yan. Depositing organization: Chinese Academy of Tropical Agricultural Sciences. Publication: A Nimble Cloning-compatible vector system for high-throughput gene functional analysis in plants. Yan P, Tuo D, Shen W, Deng H, Zhou P, Gao X. Plant Commun. 2023 Mar 13;4(2):100471. doi: 10.1016/j.xplc.2022.100471. Epub 2022 Nov 9. PubMed 36352791.
Backbone
  Vector backbone: pGreen
  Vector type: Plant Expression
Growth in bacteria
  Bacterial resistance: Kanamycin, 50 μg/mL
  Growth temperature: 37°C
  Growth strain: ccdB Survival
  Copy number: High Copy
Gene/Insert
  Gene/Insert name: None
Terms and licenses: Academic/Nonprofit Terms; Industry Terms: Not Available to Industry
Depositor comments: NC frame-CFP
How to cite: pNC-CFP-C was a gift from Pu Yan (Addgene plasmid # 193411 ; http://n2t.net/addgene:193411 ; RRID:Addgene_193411)
